>Addgene plasmid #117169 | Anep8_Cas9 | addgene full sequence | sequence record 226387 | Addgene NGS Result
ATGGACAAGAAGTACTCCATTGGGCTCGATATCGGCACAAACAGCGTCGGCTGGGCCGTCATTACGGACG
AGTACAAGGTGCCGAGCAAAAAATTCAAAGTTCTGGGCAATACCGATCGCCACAGCATAAAGAAGAACCT
CATTGGCGCCCTCCTGTTCGACTCCGGGGAGACGGCCGAAGCCACGCGGCTCAAAAGAACAGCACGGCGC
AGATATACCCGCAGAAAGAATCGGATCTGCTACCTGCAGGAGATCTTTAGTAATGAGATGGCTAAGGTGG
ATGACTCTTTCTTCCATAGGCTGGAGGAGTCCTTTTTGGTGGAGGAGGATAAAAAGCACGAGCGCCACCC
AATCTTTGGCAATATCGTGGACGAGGTGGCGTACCATGAAAAGTACCCAACCATATATCATCTGAGGAAG
AAGCTTGTAGACAGTACTGATAAGGCTGACTTGCGGTTGATCTATCTCGCGCTGGCGCATATGATCAAAT
TTCGGGGACACTTCCTCATCGAGGGGGACCTGAACCCAGACAACAGCGATGTCGACAAACTCTTTATCCA
ACTGGTTCAGACTTACAATCAGCTTTTCGAAGAGAACCCGATCAACGCATCCGGAGTTGACGCCAAAGCA
ATCCTGAGCGCTAGGCTGTCCAAATCCCGGCGGCTCGAAAACCTCATCGCACAGCTCCCTGGGGAGAAGA
AGAACGGCCTGTTTGGTAATCTTATCGCCCTGTCACTCGGGCTGACCCCCAACTTTAAATCTAACTTCGA
CCTGGCCGAAGATGCCAAGCTTCAACTGAGCAAAGACACCTACGATGATGATCTCGACAATCTGCTGGCC
CAGATCGGCGACCAGTACGCAGACCTTTTTTTGGCGGCAAAGAACCTGTCAGACGCCATTCTGCTGAGTG
ATATTCTGCGAGTGAACACGGAGATCACCAAAGCTCCGCTGAGCGCTAGTATGATCAAGCGCTATGATGA
GCACCACCAAGACTTGACTTTGCTGAAGGCCCTTGTCAGACAGCAACTGCCTGAGAAGTACAAGGAAATT
TTCTTCGATCAGTCTAAAAATGGCTACGCCGGATACATTGACGGCGGAGCAAGCCAGGAGGAATTTTACA
AATTTATTAAGCCCATCTTGGAAAAAATGGACGGCACCGAGGAGCTGCTGGTAAAGCTTAACAGAGAAGA
TCTGTTGCGCAAACAGCGCACTTTCGACAATGGAAGCATCCCCCACCAGATTCACCTGGGCGAACTGCAC
GCTATCCTCAGGCGGCAAGAGGATTTCTACCCCTTTTTGAAAGATAACAGGGAAAAGATTGAGAAAATCC
TCACATTTCGGATACCCTACTATGTAGGCCCCCTCGCCCGGGGAAATTCCAGATTCGCGTGGATGACTCG
CAAATCAGAAGAGACCATCACTCCCTGGAACTTCGAGGAAGTCGTGGATAAGGGGGCCTCTGCCCAGTCC
TTCATCGAAAGGATGACTAACTTTGATAAAAATCTGCCTAACGAAAAGGTGCTTCCTAAACACTCTCTGC
TGTACGAGTACTTCACAGTTTATAACGAGCTCACCAAGGTCAAATACGTCACAGAAGGGATGAGAAAGCC
AGCATTCCTGTCTGGAGAGCAGAAGAAAGCTATCGTGGACCTCCTCTTCAAGACGAACCGGAAAGTTACC
GTGAAACAGCTCAAAGAAGACTATTTCAAAAAGATTGAATGTTTCGACTCTGTTGAAATCAGCGGAGTGG
AGGATCGCTTCAACGCATCCCTGGGAACGTATCACGATCTCCTGAAAATCATTAAAGACAAGGACTTCCT
GGACAATGAGGAGAACGAGGACATTCTTGAGGACATTGTCCTCACCCTTACGTTGTTTGAAGATAGGGAG
ATGATTGAAGAACGCTTGAAAACTTACGCTCATCTCTTCGACGACAAAGTCATGAAACAGCTCAAGAGGC
GCCGATATACAGGATGGGGGCGGCTGTCAAGAAAACTGATCAATGGGATCCGAGACAAGCAGAGTGGAAA
GACAATCCTGGATTTTCTTAAGTCCGATGGATTTGCCAACCGGAACTTCATGCAGTTGATCCATGATGAC
TCTCTCACCTTTAAGGAGGACATCCAGAAAGCACAAGTTTCTGGCCAGGGGGACAGTCTTCACGAGCACA
TCGCTAATCTTGCAGGTAGCCCAGCTATCAAAAAGGGAATACTGCAGACCGTTAAGGTCGTGGATGAACT
CGTCAAAGTAATGGGAAGGCATAAGCCCGAGAATATCGTTATCGAGATGGCCCGAGAGAACCAAACTACC
CAGAAGGGACAGAAGAACAGTAGGGAAAGGATGAAGAGGATTGAAGAGGGTATAAAAGAACTGGGGTCCC
AAATCCTTAAGGAACACCCAGTTGAAAACACCCAGCTTCAGAATGAGAAGCTCTACCTGTACTACCTGCA
GAACGGCAGGGACATGTACGTGGATCAGGAACTGGACATCAATCGGCTCTCCGACTACGACGTGGATCAT
ATCGTGCCCCAGTCTTTTCTCAAAGATGATTCTATTGATAATAAAGTGTTGACAAGATCCGATAAAAATA
GAGGGAAGAGTGATAACGTCCCCTCAGAAGAAGTTGTCAAGAAAATGAAAAATTATTGGCGGCAGCTGCT
GAACGCCAAACTGATCACACAACGGAAGTTCGATAATCTGACTAAGGCTGAACGAGGTGGCCTGTCTGAG
TTGGATAAAGCCGGCTTCATCAAAAGGCAGCTTGTTGAGACACGCCAGATCACCAAGCACGTGGCCCAAA
TTCTCGATTCACGCATGAACACCAAGTACGATGAAAATGACAAACTGATTCGAGAGGTGAAAGTTATTAC
TCTGAAGTCTAAGCTGGTCTCAGATTTCAGAAAGGACTTTCAGTTTTATAAGGTGAGAGAGATCAACAAT
TACCACCATGCGCATGATGCCTACCTGAATGCAGTGGTAGGCACTGCACTTATCAAAAAATATCCCAAGC
TTGAATCTGAATTTGTTTACGGAGACTATAAAGTGTACGATGTTAGGAAAATGATCGCAAAGTCTGAGCA
GGAAATAGGCAAGGCCACCGCTAAGTACTTCTTTTACAGCAATATTATGAATTTTTTCAAGACCGAGATT
ACACTGGCCAATGGAGAGATTCGGAAGCGACCACTTATCGAAACAAACGGAGAAACAGGAGAAATCGTGT
GGGACAAGGGTAGGGATTTCGCGACAGTCCGGAAGGTCCTGTCCATGCCGCAGGTGAACATCGTTAAAAA
GACCGAAGTACAGACCGGAGGCTTCTCCAAGGAAAGTATCCTCCCGAAAAGGAACAGCGACAAGCTGATC
GCACGCAAAAAAGATTGGGACCCCAAGAAATACGGCGGATTCGATTCTCCTACAGTCGCTTACAGTGTAC
TGGTTGTGGCCAAAGTGGAGAAAGGGAAGTCTAAAAAACTCAAAAGCGTCAAGGAACTGCTGGGCATCAC
AATCATGGAGCGATCAAGCTTCGAAAAAAACCCCATCGACTTTCTCGAGGCGAAAGGATATAAAGAGGTC
AAAAAAGACCTCATCATTAAGCTTCCCAAGTACTCTCTCTTTGAGCTTGAAAACGGCCGGAAACGAATGC
TCGCTAGTGCGGGCGAGCTGCAGAAAGGTAACGAGCTGGCACTGCCCTCTAAATACGTTAATTTCTTGTA
TCTGGCCAGCCACTATGAAAAGCTCAAAGGGTCTCCCGAAGATAATGAGCAGAAGCAGCTGTTCGTGGAA
CAACACAAACACTACCTTGATGAGATCATCGAGCAAATAAGCGAATTCTCCAAAAGAGTGATCCTCGCCG
ACGCTAACCTCGATAAGGTGCTTTCTGCTTACAATAAGCACAGGGATAAGCCCATCAGGGAGCAGGCAGA
AAACATTATCCACTTGTTTACTCTGACCAACTTGGGCGCGCCTGCAGCCTTCAAGTACTTCGACACCACC
ATAGACAGAAAGCGGTACACCTCTACAAAGGAGGTCCTGGACGCCACACTGATTCATCAGTCAATTACGG
GGCTCTATGAAACAAGAATCGACCTCTCTCAGCTCGGTGGAGACAGCAGGGCTGACCCCAAGAAGAAGAG
GAAGGTGTAAGGCCGGCCCGACCGCGACGGTGACTGACACCTGGCGGTAGACAATCAATCCATTTCGCTA
TAGTTAAAGGATGGGGATGAGGGCAATTGGTTATATGATCATGTATGTAGTGGGTGTGCATAATAGTAGT
GAAATGGAAGCCAAGTCATGTGATTGTAATCGACCGACGGAATTGAGGATATCCGGAAATACAGACACCG
TGAAAGCCATGGTCTTCCCTTCGTGTAGAAGACCAGACAGACAGTCCCTGATTTACCCTTGCACAAAGCA
CTAGAAAATTAGCATTCCATCCTTCTCTGCTTGCTCTGCTGATATCACTGTCATTCAATGCATAGCCATG
AGCTCATCTTAGATCCAAGCACGTAATTCCATAGCCGAGGTCCACAGTGGAGCAGCAACATTCCCCATCA
TTGCTTTCCCCAGGGGCCTCCCAACGACTAAATCAAGAGTATATCTCTACCGTCCAATAGATCGTCTTCG
CTTCAAAATCTTTGACAATTCCAAGAGGGTCCCCATCCATCAAACCCAGTTCAATAATAGCCGAGATGCA
TGGTGGAGTCAATTAGGCAGTATTGCTGGAATGTCGGGGCCAGTTGGCCCGGTGGTCATTGGCCGCCTGT
GATGCCATCTGCCACTAAATCCGATCATTGATCCACCGCCCACGAGGCGCGTCTTTGCTTTTTGCGCGGC
GTCCAGGTTCAACTCTCTCTGCAGCTCCAGTCCAACGCTGACTGACTAGTTTACCTACTGGTCTGATCGG
CTCCATCAGAGCTATGGCGTTATCCCGTGCCGTTGCTGCGCAATCGCTATCTTGATCGCAACCTTGAACT
CACTCTTGTTTTAATAGTGATCTTGGTGACGGAGTGTCGGTGAGTGACAACCAACATCGTGCAAGGGAGA
TTGATACGGAATTGTCGCTCCCATCATGATGTTCTTGCCGGCTTTGTTGGCCCTATTCGTGGGATGCGAT
GCCCTCGCTGTGCAGCAGCAGGTACTGCTGGATGAGGAGCCATCGGTCTCTGCACGCAAACCCAACTTCC
TCTTCATTCTCACGGATGATCAGGATCTCCGGAATATTCGCGGACCTGCAGGCATGCAAGCTTGGCACTG
GCCGTCGTTTTACAACGTCGTGACTGGGAAAACCCTGGCGTTACCCAACTTAATCGCCTTGCAGCACATC
CCCCTTTCGCCAGCTGGCGTAATAGCGAAGAGGCCCGCACCGATCGCCCTTCCCAACAGTTGCGCAGCCT
GAATGGCGAATGGCGCCTGATGCGGTATTTTCTCCTTACGCATCTGTGCGGTATTTCACACCGCATATGG
TGCACTCTCAGTACAATCTGCTCTGATGCCGCATAGTTAAGCCAGCCCCGACACCCGCCAACACCCGCTG
ACGCGCCCTGACGGGCTTGTCTGCTCCCGGCATCCGCTTACAGACAAGCTGTGACCGTCTCCGGGAGCTG
CATGTGTCAGAGGTTTTCACCGTCATCACCGAAACGCGCGAGACGAAAGGGCCTCGTGATACGCCTATTT
TTATAGGTTAATGTCATGATAATAATGGTTTCTTAGCAGGTGGCACTTTTCGGGGAAATGTGCGCGGAAC
CCCTATTTGTTTATTTTTCTAAATACATTCAAATATGTATCCGCTCATGAGACAATAACCCTGATAAATG
CTTCAATAATATTGAAAAAGGAAGAGTATGAGTATTCAACATTTCCGTGTCGCCCTTATTCCCTTTTTTG
CGGCATTTTGCCTTCCTGTTTTTGCTCACCCAGAAACGCTGGTGAAAGTAAAAGATGCTGAAGATCAGTT
GGGTGCACGAGTGGGTTACATCGAACTGGATCTCAACAGCGGTAAGATCCTTGAGAGTTTTCGCCCCGAA
GAACGTTTTCCAATGATGAGCACTTTTAAAGTTCTGCTATGTGGCGCGGTATTATCCCGTATTGACGCCG
GGCAAGAGCAACTCGGTCGCCGCATACACTATTCTCAGAATGACTTGGTTGAGTACTCACCAGTCACAGA
AAAGCATCTTACGGATGGCATGACAGTAAGAGAATTATGCAGTGCTGCCATAACCATGAGTGATAACACT
GCGGCCAACTTACTTCTGACAACGATCGGAGGACCGAAGGAGCTAACCGCTTTTTTGCACAACATGGGGG
ATCATGTAACTCGCCTTGATCGTTGGGAACCGGAGCTGAATGAAGCCATACCAAACGACGAGCGTGACAC
CACGATGCCTGTAGCAATGGCAACAACGTTGCGCAAACTATTAACTGGCGAACTACTTACTCTAGCTTCC
CGGCAACAATTAATAGACTGGATGGAGGCGGATAAAGTTGCAGGACCACTTCTGCGCTCGGCCCTTCCGG
CTGGCTGGTTTATTGCTGATAAATCTGGAGCCGGTGAGCGTGGGTCTCGCGGTATCATTGCAGCACTGGG
GCCAGATGGTAAGCCCTCCCGTATCGTAGTTATCTACACGACGGGGAGTCAGGCAACTATGGATGAACGA
AATAGACAGATCGCTGAGATAGGTGCCTCACTGATTAAGCATTGGTAACTGTCAGACCAAGTTTACTCAT
ATATACTTTAGATTGATTTAAAACTTCATTTTTAATTTAAAAGGATCTAGGTGAAGATCCTTTTTGATAA
TCTCATGACCAAAATCCCTTAACGTGAGTTTTCGTTCCACTGAGCGTCAGACCCCGTAGAAAAGATCAAA
GGATCTTCTTGAGATCCTTTTTTTCTGCGCGTAATCTGCTGCTTGCAAACAAAAAAACCACCGCTACCAG
CGGTGGTTTGTTTGCCGGATCAAGAGCTACCAACTCTTTTTCCGAAGGTAACTGGCTTCAGCAGAGCGCA
GATACCAAATACTGTTCTTCTAGTGTAGCCGTAGTTAGGCCACCACTTCAAGAACTCTGTAGCACCGCCT
ACATACCTCGCTCTGCTAATCCTGTTACCAGTGGCTGCTGCCAGTGGCGATAAGTCGTGTCTTACCGGGT
TGGACTCAAGACGATAGTTACCGGATAAGGCGCAGCGGTCGGGCTGAACGGGGGGTTCGTGCACACAGCC
CAGCTTGGAGCGAACGACCTACACCGAACTGAGATACCTACAGCGTGAGCTATGAGAAAGCGCCACGCTT
CCCGAAGGGAGAAAGGCGGACAGGTATCCGGTAAGCGGCAGGGTCGGAACAGGAGAGCGCACGAGGGAGC
TTCCAGGGGGAAACGCCTGGTATCTTTATAGTCCTGTCGGGTTTCGCCACCTCTGACTTGAGCGTCGATT
TTTGTGATGCTCGTCAGGGGGGCGGAGCCTATGGAAAAACGCCAGCAACGCGGCCTTTTTACGGTTCCTG
GCCTTTTGCTGGCCTTTTGCTCACATGTTCTTTCCTGCGTTATCCCCTGATTCTGTGGATAACCGTATTA
CCGCCTTTGAGTGAGCTGATACCGCTCGCCGCAGCCGAACGACCGAGCGCAGCGAGTCAGTGAGCGAGGA
AGCTGCGGCCGCAAGCTTATTTTTTGTATACTGTTTTGTGATAGCACGAAGTTTTTCCACGGTATCTTGT
TAAAAATATATATTTGTGGCGGGCTTACCTACATCAAATTAATAAGAGACTAATTATAAACTAAACACAC
AAGCAAGCTACTTTAGGGTAAAAGTTTATAAATGCTTTTGACGTATAAACGTTGCTTGTATTTATTATTA
CAATTAAAGGTGGATAGAAAACCTAGAGACTAGTTAGAAACTAATCTCAGGTTTGCGTTAAACTAAATCA
GAGCCCGAGAGGTTAACAGAACCTAGAAGGGGACTAGATATCCGGGTAGGGAAACAAAAAAAAAAAACAA
GACAGCCACATATTAGGGAGACTAGTTAGAAGCTAGTTCCAGGACTAGGAAAATAAAAGACAATGATACC
ACAGTCTAGTTGACAACTAGATAGATTCTAGATTGAGGCCAAAGTCTCTGAGATCCAGGTTAGTTGCAAC
TAATACTAGTTAGTATCTAGTCTCCTATAACTCTGAAGCTAGAATAACTTACTACTATTATCCTCACCAC
TGTTCAGCTGCGCAAACGGAGTGATTGCAAGGTGTTCAGAGACTAGTTATTGACTAGTCAGTGACTAGCA
ATAACTAACAAGGTATTAACCTACCATGTCTGCCATCACCCTGCACTTCCTCGGGCTCAGCAGCCTTTTC
CTCCTCATTTTCATGCTCATTTTCCTTGTTTAAGACTGTGACTAGTCAAAGACTAGTCCAGAACCACAAA
GGAGAAATGTCTTACCACTTTCTTCATTGCTTGTCTCTTTTGCATTATCCATGTCTGCAACTAGTTAGAG
TCTAGTTAGTGACTAGTCCGACGAGGACTTGCTTGTCTCCGGATTGTTGGAGGAACTCTCCAGGGCCTCA
AGATCCACAACAGAGCCTTCTAGAAGACTGGTCAATAACTAGTTGGTCTTTGTCTGAGTCTGACTTACGA
GGTTGCATACTCGCTCCCTTTGCCTCGTCAATCGATGAGAAAAAGCGCCAAAACTCGCAATATGGCTTTG
AACCACACGGTGCTGAGACTAGTTAGAATCTAGTCCCAAACTAGCTTGGATAGCTTACCTTTGCCCTTTG
CGTTGCGACAGGTCTTGCAGGGTATGGTTCCTTTCTCACCAGCTGATTTAGCTGCCTTGCTACCCTCACG
GCGGATCTGCATAAAGAGTGGCTAGAGGTTATAAATTAGCACTGATCCTAGGTACGGGGCTGAATGTAAC
TTGCCTTTCCTTTCTCATCGCGCGGCAAGACAGGCTTGCTCAAATTCCTACCAGTCACAGGGGTATGCAC
GGCGTACGGACCACTTGAACTAGTCACAGATTAGTTAGCAACTAGTCTGCATTGAATGGCTGTACTTACG
GGCCCTCGCCATTGTCCTGATCATTTCCAGCTTCACCCTCGTTGCTGCAAAGTAGTTAGTGACTAGTCAA
GGACTAGTTGAAATGGGAGAAGAAACTCACGAATTCTCGACACCCTTAGTATTGTGGTCCTTGGACTTGG
TGCTGCTATATATTAGCTAATACACTAGTTAGACTCACAGAAACTTACGCAGCTCGCTTGCGCTTCTTGG
TAGGAGTCGGGGTTGGGAGAACAGTGCCTTCAAACAAGCCTTCATACCATGCTACTTGACTAGTCAGGGA
CTAGTCACCAAGTAATCTAGATAGGACTTGCCTTTGGCCTCCATCAGTTCCTTCATAGTGGGAGGTCCAT
TGTGCAATGTAAACTCCATGCCGTGGGAGTTCTTGTCCTTCAAGTGCTTGACCAATATGTTTCTGTTGGC
AGAGGGAACCTGTCAACTAGTTAATAACTAGTCAGAAACTAGTATAGCAGTAGACTCACTGTACGCTTGA
GGCATCCCTTCACTCGGCAGTAGACTTCATATGGATGGATATCAGGCACGCCATTGTCGTCCTGTGGACT
AGTCAGTAACTAGGCTTAAAGCTAGTCGGGTCGGCTTACTATCTTGAAATCCGGCAGCGTAAGCTCCCCG
TCCTTAACTGCCTCGAGATAGTGACAGTACTCTGGGGACTTTCGGAGATCGTTATCGCGAATGCTCGGCA
TACTAATCGTTGACTAGTCTTGGACTAGTCCCGAGCAAAAAGGATTGGAGGAGGAGGAGGAAGGTGAGAG
TGAGACAAAGAGCGAAATAAGAGCTTCAAAGGCTATCTCTAAGCAGTATGAAGGTTAAGTATCTAGTTCT
TGACTAGATTTAAAAGAGATTTCGACTAGTTATGTACCTGGAGTTTGGATATAGGAATGTGTTGTGGTAA
CGAAATGTAAGGGGGAGGAAAGAAAAAGTCGGTCAAGAGGTAACTCTAAGTCGGCCATTCCTTTTTGGGA
GGCGCTAACCATAAACGGCATGGTCGACTTAGAGTTAGCTCAGGGAATTTAGGGAGTTATCTGCGACCAC
TGGACTCTCAGGCTTTCCATTGGGGTACTAACATAGCCATCAAATGCCGGCCCGTGTTTAATCTCCTCGA
GATGGCTGGGCTCACATGCGTTCTACTCAAAAACTCTTATACCTAGGCCCTCTCCCAATCGTGTATGTTT
GGACCTTCCTCTCTCACACTTTGGATAACATCAAGCATACTGCAGATTTTGACCTAGTTAACAAGGCACA
TCATGCTATCACTTCCAACACTCTTGCTGAGCGCGTTCTGCCTTGCCTTTCTGGTTCTACGAAGTATCCA
GTCCCGCCTGCAACGCCGCAGAAACGCCAAAAGGTGGGGTTGTCAACCGCCAGCTAGAGCTCCATCGGGA
TTCTTTGGCATTCCGCCGTTCCTCGGTGGTCGCAGATAACTCCCTAAATTCCCTGAGCTAACTCTAAGTC
GACCATGCCGTTTATGGTTAGCGCCTCCCAAAAAGGAATGGCCGACTTAGAGTTACCTCTTGACCGACTT
TTTCTTTCCTCCCCCTTACATTTCGTTACCACAACACATTCCTATATCCAAACTCCAGGTACATAACTAG
TCGAAATCTCTTTTAAATCTAGTCAAGAACTAGATACTTAACCTTCATACTGCTTAGAGATAGCCTTTGA
AGCTCTTATTTCGCTCTTTGTCTCACTCTCACCTTCCTCCTCCTCCTCCAATCCTTTTTGCTCGGGACTA
GTCCAAGACTAGTCAACGATTAGTATGCCGAGCATTCGCGATAACGATCTCCGAAAGTCCCCAGAGTACT
GTCACTATCTCGAGGCAGTTAAGGACGGGGAGCTTACGCTGCCGGATTTCAAGATAGTAAGCCGACCCGA
CTAGCTTTAAGCCTAGTTACTGACTAGTCCACAGGACGACAATGGCGTGCCTGATATCCATCCATATGAA
GTCTACTGCCGAGTGAAGGGATGCCTCAAGCGTACAGTGAGTCTACTGCTATACTAGTTTCTGACTAGTT
ATTAACTAGTTGACAGGTTCCCTCTGCCAACAGAAACATATTGGTCAAGCACTTGAAGGACAAGAACTCC
CACGGCATGGAGTTTACATTGCACAATGGACCTCCCACTATGAAGGAACTGATGGAGGCCAAAGGCAAGT
CCTATCTAGATTACTTGGTGACTAGTCCCTGACTAGTCAAGTAGCATGGTATGAAGGCTTGTTTGAAGGC
ACTGTTCTCCCAACCCCGACTCCTACCAAGAAGCGCAAGCGAGCTGCGTAAGTTTCTGTGAGTCTAACTA
GTGTATTAGCTAATATATAGCAGCACCAAGTCCAAGGACCACAATACTAAGGGTGTCGAGAATTCGTGAG
TTTCTTCTCCCATTTCAACTAGTCCTTGACTAGTCACTAACTACTTTGCAGCAACGAGGGTGAAGCTGGA
AATGATCAGGACAATGGCGAGGGCCCGTAAGTACAGCCATTCAATGCAGACTAGTTGCTAACTAATCTGT
GACTAGTTCAAGTGGTCCGTACGCCGTGCATACCCCTGTGACTGGTAGGAATTTGAGCAAGCCTGTCTTG
CCGCGCGATGAGAAAGGAAAGGCAAGTTACATTCAGCCCCGTACCTAGGATCAGTGCTAATTTATAACCT
CTAGCCACTCTTTATGCAGATCCGCCGTGAGGGTAGCAAGGCAGCTAAATCAGCTGGTGAGAAAGGAACC
ATACCCTGCAAGACCTGTCGCAACGCAAAGGGCAAAGGTAAGCTATCCAAGCTAGTTTGGGACTAGATTC
TAACTAGTCTCAGCACCGTGTGGTTCAAAGCCATATTGCGAGTTTTGGCGCTTTTTCTCATCGATTGACG
AGGCAAAGGGAGCGAGTATGCAACCTCGTAAGTCAGACTCAGACAAAGACCAACTAGTTATTGACCAGTC
TTCTAGAAGGCTCTGTTGTGGATCTTGAGGCCCTGGAGAGTTCCTCCAACAATCCGGAGACAAGCAAGTC
CTCGTCGGACTAGTCACTAACTAGACTCTAACTAGTTGCAGACATGGATAATGCAAAAGAGACAAGCAAT
GAAGAAAGTGGTAAGACATTTCTCCTTTGTGGTTCTGGACTAGTCTTTGACTAGTCACAGTCTTAAACAA
GGAAAATGAGCATGAAAATGAGGAGGAAAAGGCTGCTGAGCCCGAGGAAGTGCAGGGTGATGGCAGACAT
GGTAGGTTAATACCTTGTTAGTTATTGCTAGTCACTGACTAGTCAATAACTAGTCTCTGAACACCTTGCA
ATCACTCCGTTTGCGCAGCTGAACAGTGGTGAGGATAATAGTAGTAAGTTATTCTAGCTTCAGAGTTATA
GGAGACTAGATACTAACTAGTATTAGTTGCAACTAACCTGGATCTCAGAGACTTTGGCCTCAATCTAGAA
TCTATCTAGTTGTCAACTAGACTGTGGTATCATTGTCTTTTATTTTCCTAGTCCTGGAACTAGCTTCTAA
CTAGTCTCCCTAATATGTGGCTGTCTTGTTTTTTTTTTTTGTTTCCCTACCCGGATATCTAGTCCCCTTC
TAGGTTCTGTTAACCTCTCGGGCTCTGATTTAGTTTAACGCAAACCTGAGATTAGTTTCTAACTAGTCTC
TAGGTTTTCTATCCACCTTTAATTGTAATAATAAATACAAGCAACGTTTATACGTCAAAAGCATTTATAA
ACTTTTACCCTAAAGTAGCTTGCTTGTGTGTTTAGTTTATAATTAGTCTCTTATTAATTTGATGTAGGTA
AGCCCGCCACAAATATATATTTTTAACAAGATACCGTGGAAAAACTTCGTGCTATCACAAAACAGTATAC
AAAAAATAAGCTTGCGGCCGCGCAACTTCCTCGAGAACGCGCCGCAGACAATGCTCTCTATCCTGGTGGC
AGGCGTCAAGTACCCAGAGGCAGCAGCGGGCTTAGGAGCGGCCTGGGTTGTTCTCCGCACCCTCTACATG
CTGGGCTATATTTATAGCGACAAGCCGAACGGCACCGGCAGGTACAATGGTTCGCTGTACTTGCTTGCGC
AAGCGGGTCTTTGGGGATTGAGCGCATTTGGTGTTGCAAAGGATTTGATGTAAATGTAGTCGACATCTTA
GCACAGAGGGGAGAGTTGATAAAATGTGGTCTGTTTGAATGATAGTCGGGTTCGTGACCTATATTCGTGA
TAGTGGAGATAGGTCTGCGCCTATCTTATCGGGCCGGAGCAAAAATTCCACCGCAGCGGGGTGAGTTTTC
GTTATACAGCCATCCCACTTCCAGCTTCAAATTGTCAGTTTAATCCAGCCCAATTCAATCATTGGAGAAC
CGCCATCATGTCTTCGAAGTCCCACCTCCCCTACGCAATTCGCGCAACCAACCATCCCAACCCTTTAACA
TCTAAACTCTTCTCCATCGCCGAGGAGAAGAAAACCAACGTCACCGTCTCCGCAGACGTTACTACTTCCG
CCGAGCTCCTCGATCTTGCTGACCGTACATCCTGCACCAATGCCCCTCCAGGATAACAAATAGCTGATGC
GTAGTGAGTACAGGCCTAGGCCCCTATATCGCAGTTCTGAAAACCCACATCGACATCCTCACCGATCTCA
CCCCGTCGACCCTTTCCTCGCTCCAATCCCTCGCGACAAAGCACAACTTCCTCATCTTTGAGGACCGCAA
GTTCATCGACATCGGCAACACCGTGCAAAAGCAGTACCACGGTGGCGCTCTCCGCATCTCCGAATGGGCA
CACATCATCAACTGCGCCATCCTGCCGGGCGAAGGGATCGTCGAGGCCCTCGCACAGACAACCAAGTCTC
CTGACTTTAAAGACGCGAATCAACGAGGTCTCCTGATTCTTGCCGAGATGACGAGTAAGGGATCTCTTGC
GACAGGGGAGTACACGGCACGCTCGGTTGAGTACGCGCGGAAGTATAAGGGGTTTGTGATGGGATTCGTG
AGTACAAGGGCGTTGAGTGAGGTGCTGCCCGAACAGAAAGAGGAGAGCGAGGATTTTGTCGTCTTTACGA
CTGGGGTGAATCTGTCGGATAAGGGGGATAAGCTGGGGCAGCAGTATCAGACACCTGGGTCGGCGGTTGG
GCGAGGTGCGGACTTTATCATTGCGGGTAGGGGCATCTATAAGGCGGACGATCCAGTCGAGGCGGTTCAG
AGGTACCGGGAGGAAGGCTGGAAAGCTTACGAGAAAAGAGTTGGACTTTGAGTGTGAGTGGAAATGTGTA
ACGGTATTGACTAAAAGGGGACGTCCCACATCTGATGCCATTGGCGGAGGGGTCCGGACGGTCAGGAACT
TAGCCTTATGAGATGAATGATGGACGTGTCTGGCCTCGGAAAAGGATATATGGGGATCATAATAGTACTA
GCCATATTAATGAAGGGCATATACCACGCGACTACTCTACCACTATTTAAATTGGATTGGAGGTTGCGGC
GCGCCGTTTAAACAAAGCAGCACGCGTAAATGGAAGAGAAAACCTCCGAGTACTTACTTAGGGTCCCTGT
CTACTGGCCAGAGTCTCGTCCTCATTACTATGATTAATTACCCACTGGACAAAAAAATAAAATAAAATAA
AAATAAAAAGGGAGACAGCTTCTCCATAACTGGCAACTGGGTCCGTCCGAGCAGAGCAAAATTCAGCCTT
ATGGGTTCCGATGGAGTCAGGGAAATAGTTCTTGCGAAGGGCATTGGGCTTTTTTGCGAGGAGAAAATTC
AGCACCGACAAAGCATCCAAATCCACCTCGCTAGGAGAGAATGGATCCGCGACGATGTGGGGTCAACTGG
ACAGAGTGAGAGGGTATCATGTGGTCCTGCCAGATACTTCGCAGAATGTTGTGTGGGTGTCTGATTGTGG
CTTGGGCGTGAATTGCTTTTGGTCTTCCCAACCAATTATTATTGCATGCGGCGTATGAATGCCTGAGATG
CGCGGAGGGAAGGTGCCTGAGGATGTAGTGGACAAATGCTGCTGATCGCTGGGCGGAAACCCTTGGCTGA
CCAGTGAAAAGAGCGGACGGAGGCAGCAGGTGTATCTACGATCAAAGAATAGTAGCAAAGCAGTGAAAGG
TGGATCACCCAGCAAATAATTGAGTTTTGATACCCAGCGATAGTGCCGGGGGGGAGAAAAAGTCATTAAT
AATGGGAATTATGTAGGCGATGGGAAGTGTGATTGTAACTACTCCGTAGCTGGAGGCACAACTAACAAGC
CAGCTCTCAACCCGCGGGGAACCGACCGACAGAAAAAAGCGTCCCAAAGCAGGAATCCCACCAAAAAGGG
CCGATCCAGCCAATCACCGCCGCCAACATTTTTCCTTCCCGGGCACCCCTCCTCTAGTCCACCATCTCTC
TCTTCTCTCGCTCACCGGCCCCGTCTTTTCCTTCCCTATTATCTCTCCCTCTTCTCCTCCCTTCTCTCCC
TCCATTCTTTCTCCCATCTTCATCAATCCCTTCTCTTCTGTCTTCCCCCCCGGTTCAGTAGAGATCAATC
AGCTAGCTTAATTAA
Features (pLannotate 1.2.2; 11 found; start..end, strand, type, name):
      1..4104    +  CDS            cas9: CAS9_STRP1 - Also known as csn1 From Streptococcus pyogenes serotype M1.
   5223..5243    +  misc_feature   MCS (fragment): pUC18/19 multiple cloning site
   5246..5400    +  CDS            lacZα (fragment): LacZα fragment of β-galactosidase; lacZ fragment
   5406..5505    -  misc_feature   bom (fragment): basis of mobility region from pBR322
   5607..5642    -  CDS            rop (fragment): Rop protein, which maintains plasmids at low copy number; rop
   5733..5837    +  promoter       AmpR promoter: bla
   5838..6698    +  CDS            AmpR: β-lactamase; bla; confers resistance to ampicillin, carbenicillin, and related antibiotics
   6869..7457    +  rep_origin     ori: high-copy-number ColE1/pMB1/pBR322/pUC origin of replication
   7644..12892   +  rep_origin     AMA1: replication origin from Aspergillus nidulans (Aleksenko and Clutterbuck, 1996)
  13378..13536   +  CDS            pyrG (fragment): PYRF_EMENI - Protein inferred from homology: Swiss-Prot protein existence level 3. From Emericella nidulans (strain FGSC A4 / ATCC 38163 / CBS 112.46 / NRRL 194 / M139) (Aspergillus nidulans).
  13596..14249   +  CDS            URA3 (fragment): PYRF_PICKU - Experimental evidence at transcript level: Swiss-Prot protein existence level 2. From Pichia kudriavzevii (Yeast) (Issatchenkia orientalis).
