[The description below was written by a language model from this plasmid's Addgene catalogue record and pLannotate feature annotations shown in this document.]
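Description:
Anep8_Cas9 is a CRISPR expression vector for filamentous fungi, built on the ANEp8 Aspergillus–E. coli shuttle backbone and catalogued as an empty backbone into which users add their own guide RNA cassette. In bacteria it is maintained through a high-copy ColE1/pUC-type origin and selected with ampicillin via the β-lactamase gene and its native promoter. Remnants of pUC/pBR322 ancestry (fragments of the multiple cloning site, lacZα, bom and rop) are also detected. In the fungal host, the large AMA1 element from Aspergillus nidulans supports autonomous extrachromosomal replication, so the plasmid does not need to integrate into the genome. Two adjacent annotation hits to orotidine-5'-phosphate decarboxylase (labelled as pyrG and URA3 fragments) most likely represent a single pyrG-type gene. This would serve as an auxotrophic marker in uridine-requiring strains, although the record does not explicitly name the fungal selection marker.

The payload is the Streptococcus pyogenes Cas9 coding sequence, inserted into the backbone by restriction cloning. According to the catalogue entry it is expressed from the Pki promoter. That promoter and any terminator are not picked up in the feature table, nor are the ligation-independent cloning (LIC) tags that the record describes as the entry point for easy gRNA insertion. The sequenced plasmid is about 15.6 kb, consistent with adding Cas9 and its associated sequences to the roughly 11.4 kb backbone.

The construct is intended for genome editing in Aspergillus, and the associated work concerns tRNA promoter-driven gRNA expression in Aspergillus niger. Cas9 and a user-supplied guide are thus delivered together on one self-replicating plasmid.
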