Addgene plasmid #117169: Anep8_Cas9
Purpose: (Empty Backbone) Expressed Cas9 in Aspergillus with LIC tags for easy gRNA cloning
Depositing lab: Adrian Tsang. Depositing organization: Concordia University. Publication: Efficient genome editing using tRNA promoter-driven CRISPR/Cas9 gRNA in Aspergillus niger. Song L, Ouedraogo JP, Kolbusz M, Nguyen TTM, Tsang A. PLoS One. 2018 Aug 24;13(8):e0202868. doi: 10.1371/journal.pone.0202868. eCollection 2018. PONE-D-18-15818 PubMed 30142205.
Backbone
  Vector backbone: ANEp8
  Backbone manufacturer: Storms et al, 2005
  Backbone size (bp): 11432
  Modifications to backbone: Insertion of Cas9 gene
  Vector type: CRISPR, Synthetic Biology ; Filamentous fungi expression
  Promoter: Pki
Growth in bacteria
  Bacterial resistance: Ampicillin, 100 μg/mL
  Growth temperature: 37°C
  Growth strain: DH5alpha
  Growth instructions: Growth at 30 C for clones isolation
  Copy number: High Copy
Gene/Insert
  Cloning method: Restriction Enzyme
  Sequencing primers: 5′ GCAGAATTTAATTAAATGGACAAGAAGTACTCCATTGGG; 3′ GCAGAATGGCCGGCCTTACACCTTCCTCTTCTTCTTGGG
Terms and licenses: Academic/Nonprofit Terms; Industry Terms: Not Available to Industry
How to cite: Anep8_Cas9 was a gift from Adrian Tsang (Addgene plasmid # 117169 ; http://n2t.net/addgene:117169 ; RRID:Addgene_117169)
